Addgene plasmid #147433: pAc5.1B-lambdaN-HA-DmNot1_1711-2505-dsRNAres_R
Purpose: Insect Expression of DmNot1_1711-2505-dsRNAres
Depositing lab: Elisa Izaurralde. Depositing organization: Max Planck Institute for Developmental Biology. Publication: NOT10 and C2orf29/NOT11 form a conserved module of the CCR4-NOT complex that docks onto the NOT1 N-terminal domain. Bawankar P, Loh B, Wohlbold L, Schmidt S, Izaurralde E. RNA Biol. 2013 Feb;10(2):228-44. doi: 10.4161/rna.23018. Epub 2013 Jan 9. PubMed 23303381.
Backbone
  Vector backbone: Unknown
  Vector type: Insect Expression
Growth in bacteria
  Bacterial resistance: Ampicillin, 100 μg/mL
  Growth temperature: 37°C
  Growth strain: DH5alpha
  Copy number: Low Copy
Gene/Insert
  Gene/Insert name: DmNot1_1711-2505-dsRNAres
  Species: D. melanogaster (fly)
  Mutation: 4 silent mutations compared to the sequence given by NCBI: NM_001103772.2.
  Entrez Gene: Not1 (a.k.a. Dmel_CG34407, CG1874, CG1884, CG34407, Dmel\CG34407, Dmel_CG1874, Dmel_CG1884, NOT, NOT1, anon-EST:Liang-1.29, anon-WO0118547.221, clone 1.29, not1)
  Cloning method: Unknown
Terms and licenses: Academic/Nonprofit Terms; Industry Terms: Not Available to Industry
Depositor comments: Plasmids from this collection were made available to the research community and donated after the lab closed. Please note that the sequence provided by the depositing laboratory may be theoretical/predicted or based on Sanger sequencing results. There may be discrepancies between sequencing results obtained by Addgene and the depositor sequence. If an Addgene verified sequence is not available, please contact before placing your order to request that our lab fully sequence the plasmid.
How to cite: pAc5.1B-lambdaN-HA-DmNot1_1711-2505-dsRNAres_R was a gift from Elisa Izaurralde (Addgene plasmid # 147433 ; http://n2t.net/addgene:147433 ; RRID:Addgene_147433)
