[The description below was written by a language model from this plasmid's Addgene catalogue record and pLannotate feature annotations shown in this document.]
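Description:
pAc5.1B-lambdaN-HA-DmNot1_1711-2505-dsRNAres_R is an insect-cell expression plasmid of about 7.8 kb. The catalogue lists the backbone as unknown, although the name and the annotated parts point to a pAc5.1-type vector. In bacteria it is maintained through a ColE1/pUC-family origin and selected with ampicillin via the β-lactamase gene and its own promoter. The record describes it as low copy even though the origin annotation is of the high-copy type. Short annotated fragments of a tetracycline resistance gene and of SV40 large T antigen appear to be non-functional backbone remnants.

Expression is driven by the Drosophila melanogaster actin 5C promoter, a strong constitutive promoter in fly cell lines, and terminated by an SV40 polyadenylation signal. The insert encodes residues 1711–2505 of Drosophila Not1, the C-terminal portion of the scaffold subunit of the CCR4-NOT deadenylase complex. The annotation tool labelled this open reading frame by homology to human CNOT1, but the record gives the species as fly. The name indicates N-terminal lambdaN and HA tags. These are not annotated separately, though the annotated coding span is slightly longer than the Not1 fragment alone would need. LambdaN is a peptide that binds boxB RNA hairpins, which allows the fusion to be tethered to a reporter mRNA, and HA permits detection. A backbone V5 tag lies downstream of the insert, and the record does not show whether it is translated.

The "dsRNAres" designation suggests the coding sequence was altered to escape a dsRNA targeting endogenous Not1, which would suit knockdown-and-rescue experiments. The record notes four silent changes relative to the reference transcript but does not say these confer the resistance. The plasmid is associated with work on the modular architecture of the CCR4-NOT complex.
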