Features (pLannotate 1.2.2; 9 found; start..end, strand, type, name):
     56..2565    +  promoter       Ac5 promoter: Drosophila melanogaster actin 5C promoter
   2597..5083    +  CDS            CNOT1 (fragment): CNOT1_HUMAN - Also known as CDC39, KIAA1007, NOT1. Experimental evidence at protein level: Swiss-Prot protein existence level 1. Scaffolding component of the CCR4-NOT complex which is one of the major cellular mRNA deadenylases and is linked to various cellular processes including bulk mRNA degradation, miRNA-mediated repression, translational repression during translational initiation and general transcription regulation. Additional complex functions may be a consequence of its influence on mRNA expression. Its scaffolding function implies its interaction with the catalytic complex module and
   5130..5171    +  CDS            V5 tag: epitope tag from simian virus 5
   5271..5405    -  polyA_signal   SV40 poly(A) signal: SV40 polyadenylation signal
   5428..5512    -  CDS            large T antigen (fragment): large T antigen from SV40 (simian virus 40)
   5513..5960    +  CDS            TcR (fragment): tetracycline efflux protein; tet; confers resistance to tetracycline
   6006..6594    -  rep_origin     ori: high-copy-number ColE1/pMB1/pBR322/pUC origin of replication
   6765..7625    -  CDS            AmpR: β-lactamase; bla; confers resistance to ampicillin, carbenicillin, and related antibiotics
   7626..7730    -  promoter       AmpR promoter: bla
>Addgene plasmid #147433 | pAc5.1B-lambdaN-HA-DmNot1_1711-2505-dsRNAres_R | addgene full sequence | sequence record 356599 | Addgene NGS Result
CTTCAAGAATTAATTCTATATTCTAAAAACACAAATGATACTTCTAAAAAAAAATCATGAATGGCATCAA
CTCTGAATCAAATCTTTGCAGATGCACCTACTTCTCATTTCCACTGTCACATCATTTTTCCAGATCTCGC
TGCCTGTTATGTGGCCCACAAACCAAGACACGTTTTATGGCCATTAAAGCTGGCTGATCGTCGCCAAACA
CCAAATACATAATGAATATGTACACATTCGAGAAAGAAGCGATCAAAGAAGCGTCTTCGGGCGGAGTAGG
AGAATGCGGAGGAGAAGGAGAACGAGCTGATCTAGTATCTCTCCACAATCCAATGCCAACTGACCAACTG
GCCATATTCGGAGCAATTTGAAGCCAATTTCCATCGCCTGGCGATCGCTCCATTCTTGGCTATATGTTTT
TCACCGTTACCCGGGGCCATTTTCAAAGACTCGTCGGCAAGATAAGATTGTGTCACTCGCTGTCTCTCTT
CATTTGTCGAAGAATGCTGAGGAATTTCGCGATGACGTCGGCGAGTATTTTGAAGAATGAGAATAATTTG
TATTTATACGAAAATCAGTTAGTGGAATTTTCTACAAAAACATGTTATCTATAGATAATTTTGTTGCAAA
ATATGTTGACTATGACAAAGATTGTATGTATATACCTTTAATGTATTCTCATTTTCTTATGTATTTATAA
TGGCAATGATGATACTGATGATATTTTAAGATGATGCCAGACCAAAAGGCTTGAATTTCTGCGTCTTTTG
CCGAACGCAGTGCATGTGCAATTGTTGTTTTTTGGAATATTCAATTTTCGGACTGTCCGCTTTGATTTCA
GTTTCTTGGCTTATTCAAAAAGCAAAGTAAAGCCAAAAAAGCGAGATGGCAATACCAAATGCGGCAAAAC
GGTAGTGGAAGGAAAGGGGTGCGGGGCAGCGGAAGGAAGGGTGGGGCGGGGCGTGGCGGGGTCTGTGGCT
GGGCGCGACGTCACCGACGTTGGAGCCACTCCTTTGACCATGTGTGCGTGTGTGTATTATTCGTGTCTCG
CCACTCGCCGGTTGTTTTTTTCTTTTTATGCTGCGCTCTCTCTAGCGCCATCTCGCTTACGCATGCTCAA
CGCACCGCATGTTGCCGTTTCCTTTTATGCGTCATTTTGGCTCGAAATAGGCAATTATTTAAACAAAGAT
TAGTCAACGAAAACGCTAAAATAAATAAGTCTACAATATGGTTACTTATTGCCATGTGTGTGCAGCCAAC
GATAGCAACAAAAGCAACAACACAGGTGGCTTTCCCTCTTTCACTTTTTGTTTGCAAGCCGCGTGCGAGC
AAGACGGCACGACCGGCAAACGCAATTACGCTGACAAAGAGCAGACGAAGTTTTGGCGAAAAACATCAAG
GCGCCTGATACGAATGCATTTGCAATAACAATTGCGATATTTAATATTGTTTATGAAGCTGTTTGACTTC
AAAACACACAAAAAAAAAAATAAAACAAATTATTTGAAAGAGAATTAGGAATCGGACGCTTATCGTTAGG
GTAACAACAAGAAATGCTTACTGAGTCACAGCCTCTGGAAAACTGCCGCAAGCCAGAGAGAGAGAGAAAA
AGAGGGAGAGCAGCTTAGACCGCATGTGCTTGTGTGTGAGGCGTCTCTCTCTTCGTCTCTGTTGCGCAAA
CGCATAGACTGCACTGAAAAAATCGATTACCTATTTTTTATGAATGAATATTTGCACTATTACTATTCAA
AACTATTAAGATAGCAATCACATTCAATAGCCAAATACTATACCACCTGAGCGATGCAACGAAATGATCA
ATTTGAGCAAAAATGCTGCATATTTAGGACGGCATCATTATAGAAATGCTTCTTGCTGTGTACTTTTCTC
TCGTCTGGCAGCTGTTTCGCCGTTATTGTTAAAACCGGCTTAAGTTAGGTGTGTTTTCTACGACTAGTGA
ATGCCCTACTAGAAGATGTGTGTTGCACAAAATGTCCCTGGAATAACCAATTTGAAGTGCAGATAGCAGT
AAACGTAAGCTAATATGAATATTATTTAACTGTAATGTTTTAATATCGCTGGACATTACTAATAAACCCA
CTATAAACACATGTACATATGTATGTTTTGGCATACAATGAGTAGTTGGGGAAAAAATGTGTAAAAGCAC
CGTGACCATCACAGCATAAAGATAACCAGCTGAAGTATCGAATATGAGTAACCCCCAAATTGAATCACAT
GCCGCAACTGATAGGACCCATGGAAGTACACTCTTCATGGCGATATACAAGACACACACAAGCACGAACA
CCCAGTTGCGGAGGAAATTCTCCGTAAATGAAAACCCAATCGGCGAACAATTCATACCCATATATGGTAA
AAGTTTTGAACGCGACTTGAGAGCGGAGAGCATTGCGGCTGATAAGGTTTTAGCGCTAAGCGGGCTTTAT
AAAACGGGCTGCGGGACCAGTTTTCATATCACTACCGTTTGAGTTCTTGTGCTGTGTGGATACTCCTCCC
GACACAAAGCCGCTCCATCAGCCAGCAGTCGTCTAATCCAGAGACCCCGGATCGGGGTACCAACATGGAC
GCACAAACACGACGACGTGAGCGTCGCGCTGAGAAACAAGCTCAATGGAAAGCTGCAAACGGTGGATCTC
CTCCACATATGGCTTACCCATACGATGTTCCAGATTACGCTCCTCCAAGCTTAATTAAGCAGCCAAATGT
GTTTGCTAATGATGATAGCATGGTATACGGGGAACTGGCTAGCAAAATGGAGGCCTTCATGAACACGGCA
ATCGGAGTGCCGACACTCCAGATCCAGGCTAGCAAGATGCACATGCTACTCAACGCCCTGATAGCGACGC
GTCGACTGCGTGACCAAGAGTCTGCCTTTAATCTGCTGACCCGCGCGGTCGAGGGTTTGACCGAAGGATT
GGTCAATATGCATGAAAACATGGAGCAAATGAAGATGTACCAAAACATCCATCTCCGTATCCTTGGCTTG
CTGAACAACAGTTTCGGTGCTCCAAACACAGAGCGAGCGGTAACAAAGTGTTTCTTCGATATCCGAGAGG
AGGTGCGATATAACGTGGAGGCAGCTCGCGCTTTGATTACGTCGCACTTTGTCAATCTGAATCAGTTTGA
CGGAATGCTACGCGACTGCATGGACAACGGAAACAATTATGTGGCTATATCGTTCGGTATCGCACTGCTG
GAGCGCCTCATCATGGACGATCGAGTGATTAATATTGTTTCGGACAACGAATTCATGGCAACTGTTGAGC
TGCTAGGTAGGCTGACCCAACACCGTCACCGCTACCCCGAGTGTATCGTCAACGCCATCGACACCCTGTG
GTCCGGCAATTTCAATAGCTCCTCCGATTATTCCCCCTTTAATGGAAACGACCGCTATCTGAGCGGCGCT
AGCCACTATATTCATAGCGGAATGCACCATGTCCGCTCGTGTGACACCGACGACCCCCCCGGACTCCAGG
AAAAAACCGAATTCTTGTTGAAAGACTGGGTGGCCTTGTATACCCAGCAAAATCAACAATCGACCCGTGA
CGCCCGTAATTTTGGCGCCTTCGTGCAAAAAATGAATACCTACGGCATTTTGAAGACCGATGATCTGATT
ACGCGCTTCTTTCGTCAAGCTACCCATATCTGTACCGACGTCGTCTATCGTATGTTTGCTGAACCCAGCC
TTCCCATTAATCAAGCTAAGAATAAAATTTTTCAATGGATTGACGCCTTTGTGCACTTGATCGCCATGCT
GGTCCGCCATTCGGGAGAGGCCGGCAACCCCACGACGAAAATTAATTTGCTCAATAAAGTCTTGGGAATC
GTCTTGGGCACCTTGATCAAAGATCACGAAATGCGCGGAGTGTCCTTTCAACAAGTGGGATATCACCGTT
TTTTTATGATGTTGTTTATGGAATTGTGTACCGCTGACGTCATCCTGGAAAGCTTGATGCATAGCATCGT
CAGCGCTTTTGCTTACACATATCACTTGTTGAATCCCAGCGTGGCTCCGGGATTCTGCTTTGCTTGGTTG
GAGCTCATTTCGCATCGCGTCTTCCTGGGCCGCATCCTGGTCCAAATTCCCGGGCAAAAGGGCTGGCCAC
TTTACGCTCAATTGCTGCAGGACCTTTTTAAATATCTTGCGCCCTTCTTACGCAACACTGAGCTCGGCAA
ACCAGTCCAGCTTTTGTACAAGGGGACGCTACGTGTTCTGCTCGTTCTGCTTCACGACTTCCCGGAGTTC
TTGTGCGACTATCATTTTGGGTTCTGTGACACCATCCCGCCCAATTGCGTCCAGATGCGTAACATCATCC
TGTCGGCGTTTCCGCGCAACATGCGCTTGCCCGATCCCTTCACGCCCAACCTAAAAGTGGACATGCTGTC
GGACAGTAGTAATGCGCCTAAGGTGCTCAGTAGCTACATTATGAACATCCAGCCCGCGAACTTTAAGAAG
GATTTGGACTCGTACCTCAAGGCCCGGGCGCCAGTTACTTTTCTATCGGAATTACGTGGTCACTTGCAGG
TGACAAGCGAGCCAGGAACTCGTTACAACATGGCGCTGATGAATGCTCTGGTCATGTATGTGGGAACTCA
GGCGATTGCTTTGATCAGAAACAAAAACTTTGTGCCCAACACCTCGAACATAGCACACAGCGCCCACATG
GATATCTTCCAGAATCTTGCTGTTGACTTGGATACGGAGGGTCGCTATCTGTTCTTGAATGCGATTGCGA
ACCAGTTGCGCTATCCCAACAGCCACACGCACTACTTCAGCTGTGCGGTGCTGCATCTGTTTGCCGAGGC
CAACTCGGAGGCAATTCAGGAGCAGATCACTCGCGTACTTCTGGAACGATTGATCGTGAACCGCCCGCAT
CCTTGGGGACTGTTGATCACTTTTATTGAGCTGATCAAAAATCCCATCTACAAGTTCTGGGACCATGACT
TTGTGCACTGTGCGCCAGAGATCACCAAGCTCTTTGAATCGGTGGCCCGTTCCTGTCTGGCCAAGTCGAA
CGTCACCCAGCAGTTGAACATGCCCGTCGTCGATGGCGAGGGCCAGGAGGTAGCCACCATCAACTGATCT
AGAGGGCCCGCGGTTCGAAGGTAAGCCTATCCCTAACCCTCTCCTCGGTCTCGATTCTACGCGTACCGGT
CATCATCACCATCACCATTGAGTTTAAACCCGCTGATCAGCCTCGACTGTGCCTTCTAAGGCCTGAGCTC
GCTGATCAGCCTCGATCGAGGATCCAGACATGATAAGATACATTGATGAGTTTGGACAAACCACAACTAG
AATGCAGTGAAAAAAATGCTTTATTTGTGAAATTTGTGATGCTATTGCTTTATTTGTAACCATTATAAGC
TGCAATAAACAAGTTAACAACAACAATTGCATTCATTTTATGTTTCAGGTTCAGGGGGAGGTGTGGGAGG
TTTTTTAAAGCAAGTAAAACCTCTACAAATGTGGTATGGCTGATTATGATCAGTCGACCGATGCCCTTGA
GAGCCTTCAACCCAGTCAGCTCCTTCCGGTGGGCGCGGGGCATGACTATCGTCGCCGCACTTATGACTGT
CTTCTTTATCATGCAACTCGTAGGACAGGTGCCGGCAGCGCTCTGGGTCATTTTCGGCGAGGACCGCTTT
CGCTGGAGCGCGACGATGATCGGCCTGTCGCTTGCGGTATTCGGAATCTTGCACGCCCTCGCTCAAGCCT
TCGTCACTGGTCCCGCCACCAAACGTTTCGGCGAGAAGCAGGCCATTATCGCCGGCATGGCGGCCGACGC
GCTGGGCTACGTCTTGCTGGCGTTCGCGACGCGAGGCTGGATGGCCTTCCCCATTATGATTCTTCTCGCT
TCCGGCGGCATCGGGATGCCCGCGTTGCAGGCCATGCTGTCCAGGCAGGTAGATGACGACCATCAGGGAC
AGCTTCAAGGCCAGCAAAAGGCCAGGAACCGTAAAAAGGCCGCGTTGCTGGCGTTTTTCCATAGGCTCCG
CCCCCCTGACGAGCATCACAAAAATCGACGCTCAAGTCAGAGGTGGCGAAACCCGACAGGACTATAAAGA
TACCAGGCGTTTCCCCCTGGAAGCTCCCTCGTGCGCTCTCCTGTTCCGACCCTGCCGCTTACCGGATACC
TGTCCGCCTTTCTCCCTTCGGGAAGCGTGGCGCTTTCTCATAGCTCACGCTGTAGGTATCTCAGTTCGGT
GTAGGTCGTTCGCTCCAAGCTGGGCTGTGTGCACGAACCCCCCGTTCAGCCCGACCGCTGCGCCTTATCC
GGTAACTATCGTCTTGAGTCCAACCCGGTAAGACACGACTTATCGCCACTGGCAGCAGCCACTGGTAACA
GGATTAGCAGAGCGAGGTATGTAGGCGGTGCTACAGAGTTCTTGAAGTGGTGGCCTAACTACGGCTACAC
TAGAAGGACAGTATTTGGTATCTGCGCTCTGCTGAAGCCAGTTACCTTCGGAAAAAGAGTTGGTAGCTCT
TGATCCGGCAAACAAACCACCGCTGGTAGCGGTGGTTTTTTTGTTTGCAAGCAGCAGATTACGCGCAGAA
AAAAAGGATCTCAAGAAGATCCTTTGATCTTTTCTACGGGGTCTGACGCTCAGTGGAACGAAAACTCACG
TTAAGGGATTTTGGTCATGAGATTATCAAAAAGGATCTTCACCTAGATCCTTTTAAATTAAAAATGAAGT
TTTAAATCAATCTAAAGTATATATGAGTAAACTTGGTCTGACAGTTACCAATGCTTAATCAGTGAGGCAC
CTATCTCAGCGATCTGTCTATTTCGTTCATCCATAGTTGCCTGACTCCCCGTCGTGTAGATAACTACGAT
ACGGGAGGGCTTACCATCTGGCCCCAGTGCTGCAATGATACCGCGAGACCCACGCTCACCGGCTCCAGAT
TTATCAGCAATAAACCAGCCAGCCGGAAGGGCCGAGCGCAGAAGTGGTCCTGCAACTTTATCCGCCTCCA
TCCAGTCTATTAATTGTTGCCGGGAAGCTAGAGTAAGTAGTTCGCCAGTTAATAGTTTGCGCAACGTTGT
TGCCATTGCTGCAGGCATCGTGGTGTCACGCTCGTCGTTTGGTATGGCTTCATTCAGCTCCGGTTCCCAA
CGATCAAGGCGAGTTACATGATCCCCCATGTTGTGCAAAAAAGCGGTTAGCTCCTTCGGTCCTCCGATCG
TTGTCAGAAGTAAGTTGGCCGCAGTGTTATCACTCATGGTTATGGCAGCACTGCATAATTCTCTTACTGT
CATGCCATCCGTAAGATGCTTTTCTGTGACTGGTGAGTACTCAACCAAGTCATTCTGAGAATAGTGTATG
CGGCGACCGAGTTGCTCTTGCCCGGCGTCAACACGGGATAATACCGCGCCACATAGCAGAACTTTAAAAG
TGCTCATCATTGGAAAACGTTCTTCGGGGCGAAAACTCTCAAGGATCTTACCGCTGTTGAGATCCAGTTC
GATGTAACCCACTCGTGCACCCAACTGATCTTCAGCATCTTTTACTTTCACCAGCGTTTCTGGGTGAGCA
AAAACAGGAAGGCAAAATGCCGCAAAAAAGGGAATAAGGGCGACACGGAAATGTTGAATACTCATACTCT
TCCTTTTTCAATATTATTGAAGCATTTATCAGGGTTATTGTCTCATGAGCGGATACATATTTGAATGTAT
TTAGAAAAATAAACAAATAGGGGTTCCGCGCACATTTCCCCGAAAAGTGCCACCTGACGTCTAAGAAACC
ATTATTATCATGACATTAACCTATAAAAATAGGCGTATCACGAGGCCCTTTCGT
